Addgene plasmid #179658: CMVTO-HCVP
Purpose: Hepatitis C Viral Protease
Depositing lab: Xiaojing Gao. Depositing organization: Stanford University. Publication: Protease-controlled secretion and display of intercellular signals. Vlahos AE, Kang J, Aldrete CA, Zhu R, Chong LS, Elowitz MB, Gao XJ. Nat Commun. 2022 Feb 17;13(1):912. doi: 10.1038/s41467-022-28623-y. PubMed 35177637.
Backbone
  Vector backbone: CMVTO-FlpIn
  Vector type: Mammalian Expression
Growth in bacteria
  Bacterial resistance: Ampicillin, 100 μg/mL
  Growth temperature: 37°C
  Growth strain: DH5alpha
  Copy number: High Copy
Gene/Insert
  Gene/Insert name: HCVP
  Species: Synthetic
Terms and licenses: Academic/Nonprofit Terms; Industry Terms: Not Available to Industry
How to cite: CMVTO-HCVP was a gift from Xiaojing Gao (Addgene plasmid # 179658 ; http://n2t.net/addgene:179658 ; RRID:Addgene_179658)
