[The description below was written by a language model from this plasmid's Addgene catalogue record and pLannotate feature annotations shown in this document.]
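Description:
CMVTO-HCVP is a 5.8 kb mammalian expression plasmid built on the CMVTO-FlpIn backbone and carrying a synthetic hepatitis C virus protease (HCVP) coding sequence. In bacteria it is maintained at high copy through a ColE1/pUC-type origin and selected with ampicillin via the β-lactamase gene. Remnants of an f1 origin, lac promoter/operator region and other cloning-vector sequences are also detected.

The expression cassette consists of the human CMV immediate-early enhancer and promoter followed immediately by two short tet operator-like matches. This is consistent with a "CMV-TO" design in which transcription is constitutive in ordinary cells but can be repressed by Tet repressor and relieved with tetracycline or doxycycline in TetR-expressing lines. Downstream, an open reading frame of roughly 580 bp matches a portion of the HCV genotype 1a polyprotein. The automated annotation carries the generic polyprotein description, mentioning the polymerase, but the catalogue identifies the insert as the viral protease. The exact domain boundaries and any fused tags or cofactor sequences are not stated in the record. The cassette ends in a bovine growth hormone polyadenylation signal.

Elsewhere on the plasmid, an FRT site sits directly upstream of a hygromycin resistance gene followed by an SV40 polyadenylation signal, with no full promoter annotated in front of it. This is the arrangement typical of Flp-In vectors: FLP-mediated recombination into a genomic FRT landing site supplies the promoter, so hygromycin resistance marks correct single-copy integration. The plasmid can thus be used for transient transfection or for making isogenic stable lines. It was deposited in connection with work on protease-controlled secretion and surface display of intercellular signals, where the protease presumably serves as an input component of engineered protein circuits.
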