Features (pLannotate 1.2.2; 22 found; start..end, strand, type, name):
     33..56      +  polyA_signal   bGH poly(A) signal (fragment): bovine growth hormone polyadenylation signal
     60..81      +  promoter       SV40 promoter (fragment): SV40 enhancer and early promoter
    102..335     +  rep_origin     f1 ori (fragment) (sequence partly withheld): f1 bacteriophage origin of replication; arrow indicates direction of (+) strand synthesis
    340..387     +  protein_bind   FRT: FLP-mediated recombination occurs in the 8-bp core sequence TCTAGAAA (Turan and Bode, 2011). FLP recombinase from the Saccharomyces cerevisiae 2μ plasmid
    395..1417    +  CDS            HygR: aminoglycoside phosphotransferase from E. coli; aph(4)-Ia; confers resistance to hygromycin
   1427..1552    +  CDS            ble (fragment): BLE_KLEPN - Experimental evidence at protein level: Swiss-Prot protein existence level 1. Binding protein with a strong affinity to the bleomycin family of antibiotics. Binds to CL990; an antimitotic-antibiotic compound. From Klebsiella pneumoniae.
   1547..1668    +  polyA_signal   SV40 poly(A) signal: SV40 polyadenylation signal
   1741..1757    -  protein_bind   lac operator: The lac repressor binds to the lac operator to inhibit transcription in E. coli. This inhibition can be relieved by adding lactose or isopropyl-β-D-thiogalactopyranoside (IPTG). lac repressor encoded by lacI
   1765..1795    -  promoter       lac promoter: promoter for the E. coli lac operon
   1810..1831    -  protein_bind   CAP binding site: CAP binding activates transcription in the presence of cAMP. E. coli catabolite activator protein
   1844..1936    -  CDS            lacI (fragment): lac repressor; lacI; The lac repressor binds to the lac operator to inhibit transcription in E. coli. This inhibition can be relieved by adding lactose or isopropyl-β-D-thiogalactopyranoside (IPTG).
   2119..2707    -  rep_origin     ori: high-copy-number ColE1/pMB1/pBR322/pUC origin of replication
   2878..3738    -  CDS            AmpR: β-lactamase; bla; confers resistance to ampicillin, carbenicillin, and related antibiotics
   3739..3843    -  promoter       AmpR promoter: bla
   3902..3954    -  misc_feature   bom (fragment): basis of mobility region from pBR322
   4104..4483    +  enhancer       CMV enhancer: human cytomegalovirus immediate early enhancer
   4484..4687    +  promoter       CMV promoter: human cytomegalovirus (CMV) immediate early promoter
   4689..4708    +  promoter       PLtetO-1 promoter (fragment): modified phage lambda PL promoter with tet operator sites (Lutz and Bujard, 1997)
   4710..4729    +  promoter       PLtetO-1 promoter (fragment): modified phage lambda PL promoter with tet operator sites (Lutz and Bujard, 1997)
   4737..4770    +  promoter       TRE3GV promoter (fragment): 3rd-generation Tet-responsive promoter that can be activated by binding of Tet-On® 3G, optimized for retroviral and lentiviral vectors
   4917..5495    +  CDS            POLG_HCV1 (fragment): Experimental evidence at protein level: Swiss-Prot protein existence level 1. [RNA-directed RNA polymerase]: RNA-dependent RNA polymerase that performs primer-template recognition and RNA synthesis during viral replication. From Hepatitis C virus genotype 1a (isolate 1) (HCV).
   5607..17      +  polyA_signal   bGH poly(A) signal (across the origin): bovine growth hormone polyadenylation signal
>Addgene plasmid #179658 | CMVTO-HCVP | addgene full sequence | sequence record 355645 | Addgene NGS Result
TGCGGTGGGCTCTATGGAGATCTATCGATGTTCTGGGGATGCGGTGGGCTCTATGGCTTCTGAGGCGGAA
AGAACCAGCTGGGGCTCTAGGGGGTATCCCC
[124 nt withheld, positions 102-225]
C
[91 nt withheld, positions 227-317]
AGGGTGATGGTTCACGTACCTAGAAGTTCCTATTCCGAAGTTCCTATTCTCTAGAAAGTATAGGAACTTC
CTTGGCCAAAAAGCCTGAACTCACCGCGACGTCTGTCGAGAAGTTTCTGATCGAAAAGTTCGACAGCGTC
TCCGACCTGATGCAGCTCTCGGAGGGCGAAGAATCTCGTGCTTTCAGCTTCGATGTAGGAGGGCGTGGAT
ATGTCCTGCGGGTAAATAGCTGCGCCGATGGTTTCTACAAAGATCGTTATGTTTATCGGCACTTTGCATC
GGCCGCGCTCCCGATTCCGGAAGTGCTTGACATTGGGGAATTCAGCGAGAGCCTGACCTATTGCATCTCC
CGCCGTGCACAGGGTGTCACGTTGCAAGACCTGCCTGAAACCGAACTGCCCGCTGTTCTGCAGCCGGTCG
CGGAGGCCATGGATGCGATCGCTGCGGCCGATCTTAGCCAGACGAGCGGGTTCGGCCCATTCGGACCGCA
AGGAATCGGTCAATACACTACATGGCGTGATTTCATATGCGCGATTGCTGATCCCCATGTGTATCACTGG
CAAACTGTGATGGACGACACCGTCAGTGCGTCCGTCGCGCAGGCTCTCGATGAGCTGATGCTTTGGGCCG
AGGACTGCCCCGAAGTCCGGCACCTCGTGCACGCGGATTTCGGCTCCAACAATGTCCTGACGGACAATGG
CCGCATAACAGCGGTCATTGACTGGAGCGAGGCGATGTTCGGGGATTCCCAATACGAGGTCGCCAACATC
TTCTTCTGGAGGCCGTGGTTGGCTTGTATGGAGCAGCAGACGCGCTACTTCGAGCGGAGGCATCCGGAGC
TTGCAGGATCGCCGCGGCTCCGGGCGTATATGCTCCGCATTGGTCTTGACCAACTCTATCAGAGCTTGGT
TGACGGCAATTTCGATGATGCAGCTTGGGCGCAGGGTCGATGCGACGCAATCGTCCGATCCGGAGCCGGG
ACTGTCGGGCGTACACAAATCGCCCGCAGAAGCGCGGCCGTCTGGACCGATGGCTGTGTAGAAGTACTCG
CCGATAGTGGAAACCGACGCCCCAGCACTCGTCCGAGGGCAAAGGAATAGCACGTACTACGAGATTTCGA
TTCCACCGCCGCCTTCTATGAAAGGTTGGGCTTCGGAATCGTTTTCCGGGACGCCGGCTGGATGATCCTC
CAGCGCGGGGATCTCATGCTGGAGTTCTTCGCCCACCCCAACTTGTTTATTGCAGCTTATAATGGTTACA
AATAAAGCAATAGCATCACAAATTTCACAAATAAAGCATTTTTTTCACTGCATTCTAGTTGTGGTTTGTC
CAAACTCATCAATGTATCTTATCATGTCTGTATACCGTCGACCTCTAGCTAGAGCTTGGCGTAATCATGG
TCATAGCTGTTTCCTGTGTGAAATTGTTATCCGCTCACAATTCCACACAACATACGAGCCGGAAGCATAA
AGTGTAAAGCCTGGGGTGCCTAATGAGTGAGCTAACTCACATTAATTGCGTTGCGCTCACTGCCCGCTTT
CCAGTCGGGAAACCTGTCGTGCCAGCTGCATTAATGAATCGGCCAACGCGCGGGGAGAGGCGGTTTGCGT
ATTGGGCGCTCTTCCGCTTCCTCGCTCACTGACTCGCTGCGCTCGGTCGTTCGGCTGCGGCGAGCGGTAT
CAGCTCACTCAAAGGCGGTAATACGGTTATCCACAGAATCAGGGGATAACGCAGGAAAGAACATGTGAGC
AAAAGGCCAGCAAAAGGCCAGGAACCGTAAAAAGGCCGCGTTGCTGGCGTTTTTCCATAGGCTCCGCCCC
CCTGACGAGCATCACAAAAATCGACGCTCAAGTCAGAGGTGGCGAAACCCGACAGGACTATAAAGATACC
AGGCGTTTCCCCCTGGAAGCTCCCTCGTGCGCTCTCCTGTTCCGACCCTGCCGCTTACCGGATACCTGTC
CGCCTTTCTCCCTTCGGGAAGCGTGGCGCTTTCTCATAGCTCACGCTGTAGGTATCTCAGTTCGGTGTAG
GTCGTTCGCTCCAAGCTGGGCTGTGTGCACGAACCCCCCGTTCAGCCCGACCGCTGCGCCTTATCCGGTA
ACTATCGTCTTGAGTCCAACCCGGTAAGACACGACTTATCGCCACTGGCAGCAGCCACTGGTAACAGGAT
TAGCAGAGCGAGGTATGTAGGCGGTGCTACAGAGTTCTTGAAGTGGTGGCCTAACTACGGCTACACTAGA
AGAACAGTATTTGGTATCTGCGCTCTGCTGAAGCCAGTTACCTTCGGAAAAAGAGTTGGTAGCTCTTGAT
CCGGCAAACAAACCACCGCTGGTAGCGGTGGTTTTTTTGTTTGCAAGCAGCAGATTACGCGCAGAAAAAA
AGGATCTCAAGAAGATCCTTTGATCTTTTCTACGGGGTCTGACGCTCAGTGGAACGAAAACTCACGTTAA
GGGATTTTGGTCATGAGATTATCAAAAAGGATCTTCACCTAGATCCTTTTAAATTAAAAATGAAGTTTTA
AATCAATCTAAAGTATATATGAGTAAACTTGGTCTGACAGTTACCAATGCTTAATCAGTGAGGCACCTAT
CTCAGCGATCTGTCTATTTCGTTCATCCATAGTTGCCTGACTCCCCGTCGTGTAGATAACTACGATACGG
GAGGGCTTACCATCTGGCCCCAGTGCTGCAATGATACCGCGAGACCCACGCTCACCGGCTCCAGATTTAT
CAGCAATAAACCAGCCAGCCGGAAGGGCCGAGCGCAGAAGTGGTCCTGCAACTTTATCCGCCTCCATCCA
GTCTATTAATTGTTGCCGGGAAGCTAGAGTAAGTAGTTCGCCAGTTAATAGTTTGCGCAACGTTGTTGCC
ATTGCTACAGGCATCGTGGTGTCACGCTCGTCGTTTGGTATGGCTTCATTCAGCTCCGGTTCCCAACGAT
CAAGGCGAGTTACATGATCCCCCATGTTGTGCAAAAAAGCGGTTAGCTCCTTCGGTCCTCCGATCGTTGT
CAGAAGTAAGTTGGCCGCAGTGTTATCACTCATGGTTATGGCAGCACTGCATAATTCTCTTACTGTCATG
CCATCCGTAAGATGCTTTTCTGTGACTGGTGAGTACTCAACCAAGTCATTCTGAGAATAGTGTATGCGGC
GACCGAGTTGCTCTTGCCCGGCGTCAATACGGGATAATACCGCGCCACATAGCAGAACTTTAAAAGTGCT
CATCATTGGAAAACGTTCTTCGGGGCGAAAACTCTCAAGGATCTTACCGCTGTTGAGATCCAGTTCGATG
TAACCCACTCGTGCACCCAACTGATCTTCAGCATCTTTTACTTTCACCAGCGTTTCTGGGTGAGCAAAAA
CAGGAAGGCAAAATGCCGCAAAAAAGGGAATAAGGGCGACACGGAAATGTTGAATACTCATACTCTTCCT
TTTTCAATATTATTGAAGCATTTATCAGGGTTATTGTCTCATGAGCGGATACATATTTGAATGTATTTAG
AAAAATAAACAAATAGGGGTTCCGCGCACATTTCCCCGAAAAGTGCCACCTGACGTCGACGGATCGGGAG
ATCTCCCGATCCCCTATGGTGCACTCTCAGTACAATCTGCTCTGATGCCGCATAGTTAAGCCAGTATCTG
CTCCCTGCTTGTGTGTTGGAGGTCGCTGAGTAGTGCGCGAGCAAAATTTAAGCTACAACAAGGCAAGGCT
TGACCGACAATTGCATGAAGAATCTGCTTAGGGTTAGGCGTTTTGCGCTGCTTCGTACGGGCCAGATATA
CGCGTTGACATTGATTATTGACTAGTTATTAATAGTAATCAATTACGGGGTCATTAGTTCATAGCCCATA
TATGGAGTTCCGCGTTACATAACTTACGGTAAATGGCCCGCCTGGCTGACCGCCCAACGACCCCCGCCCA
TTGACGTCAATAATGACGTATGTTCCCATAGTAACGCCAATAGGGACTTTCCATTGACGTCAATGGGTGG
AGTATTTACGGTAAACTGCCCACTTGGCAGTACATCAAGTGTATCATATGCCAAGTACGCCCCCTATTGA
CGTCAATGACGGTAAATGGCCCGCCTGGCATTATGCCCAGTACATGACCTTATGGGACTTTCCTACTTGG
CAGTACATCTACGTATTAGTCATCGCTATTACCATGGTGATGCGGTTTTGGCAGTACATCAATGGGCGTG
GATAGCGGTTTGACTCACGGGGATTTCCAAGTCTCCACCCCATTGACGTCAATGGGAGTTTGTTTTGGCA
CCAAAATCAACGGGACTTTCCAAAATGTCGTAACAACTCCGCCCCATTGACGCAAATGGGCGGTAGGCGT
GTACGGTGGGAGGTCTATATAAGCAGAGCTCTCCCTATCAGTGATAGAGATCTCCCTATCAGTGATAGAG
ATCGTCGACGAGCTCGTTTAGTGAACCGTCAGATCGCCTGGAGACGCCATCCACGCTGTTTTGACCTCCA
TAGAAGACACCGGGACCGATCCAGCCTCCGGACTCTAGCGTTTAAACTTAAGCTTCGCCACCATGGGATC
CGGCTCTGTGGTGCTTGTAGGGCGATTGCTGCTCTCTGGTTCTGGGTCCGCCCCAATAACGGCCTACGCC
CAACAGACACGCGGTCTGCTGGGGTGCATTATTACCTCACTTACGGGCAGAGACAAAAACCAGGCTGAGG
GAGAAGTTCAGATTGTTTCAACGGCGGCTCAGACCTTTCTTGCCACCTGTATAAACGGAGTATGCTGGAC
AGTCTACCATGGTGCAGGGACCCGCACAATAGCGAGTCCCAAAGGGCCCGTCATACAGATGTATACTAAC
GTCGATAAGGACCTCGTGGGTTGGCCCGCTCCTCAAGGCACGCGATCCCTCACACCTTGTGCGTGCGGCA
GTTCAGACCTCTATCTGGTGACTCGCCATGCCGACGTAATCCCTGTTCGCCGGAGGGGTGATAGTAGAGG
GAGCTTGCTCAGTCCTAGGCCGATTTCCTATCTCAAGGGCTCAAGCGGCGGCCCATTGCTCTGCCCGGCC
GGCCACGCGGTAGGAATTTTCCGGGCCGCAGTTTGCACACGCGGCGTCGCAAAAGCAGTAGACTTTATAC
CAGTAGAGAACCTTGAAACAACGATGAGGTCCCCTGTATTTACAGATAACAGTTCCCCTCCGGCTGTCAG
CTAGCTCGAGGAGGGCCCGAACAAAAACTCATCTCAGAAGAGGATCTGAATAGCGCCGTCGACCATCATC
ATAATCATCATTGAGTTTAAACCCGCTGATCAGCCTCGACTGTGCCTTCTAGTTGCCAGCCATCTGTTGT
TTGCCCCTCCCCCGTGCCTTCCTTGACCCTGGAAGGTGCCACTCCCACTGTCCTTTCCTAATAAAATGAG
GAAATTGCATCGCATTGTCTGAGTAGGTGTCATTCTATTCTGGGGGGTGGGGTGGGGCAGGACAGCAAGG
GGGAGGATTGGGAAGACAATAGCAGGCATGCTGGGGA
